Addgene plasmid #19631: pGC238
Depositing lab: Jane Hubbard. Depositing organization: NYU Grossman School of Medicine. Publication: A "FLP-Out" system for controlled gene expression in Caenorhabditis elegans. Voutev R, Hubbard EJ. Genetics. 2008 Sep;180(1):103-19. doi: 10.1534/genetics.108.090274. PubMed 18723890.
Backbone
  Vector backbone: pGC163
  Vector type: Worm Expression ; FLP/FRT, destination vector
Growth in bacteria
  Bacterial resistance: Chloramphenicol and Ampicillin, 25 & 100 μg/mL
  Growth temperature: 37°C
  Growth strain: DB3.1
  Growth instructions: DB3.1 cells
  Copy number: High Copy
Gene/Insert
  Gene/Insert name: Gateway(R1-R2)<iA-4xNLS-GFP::let-858(3’)<iA-4xNLS-tdimer2(12)::let-858(3’)-(Cbr)unc-119(+)
  Species: C. elegans (nematode), S. cerevisiae (budding yeast); A. victoria, Discosoma sp.
  Tag / fusion protein: 4xNLS (N terminal on insert)
  Cloning method: Restriction Enzyme
  Sequencing primers: 5′ M13R
Terms and licenses: Academic/Nonprofit Terms; Industry Terms: Not Available to Industry
How to cite: pGC238 was a gift from Jane Hubbard (Addgene plasmid # 19631 ; http://n2t.net/addgene:19631 ; RRID:Addgene_19631)
