[The description below was written by a language model from this plasmid's Addgene catalogue record and pLannotate feature annotations shown in this document.]
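Description:
pGC238 is a C. elegans expression plasmid built on the pGC163 backbone that serves as a Gateway destination vector for a FLP/FRT "FLP-out" reporter system. It replicates in E. coli from a high-copy ColE1/pUC-type origin and carries an ampicillin resistance gene on the backbone. The Gateway cassette, flanked by attR1 and attR2, contributes chloramphenicol resistance and the ccdB toxin gene. For this reason the empty vector is maintained in the ccdB-tolerant strain DB3.1 under dual chloramphenicol and ampicillin selection. An LR recombination reaction replaces this cassette with a fragment from an entry clone. The record does not name a promoter, and the position of the cassette directly upstream of the reporters suggests that a user-chosen promoter is meant to be placed there.

Downstream of attR2 lie two reporter units in tandem, each preceded by an FRT site in the same orientation. The first encodes a nuclear-localised (4xNLS) GFP derived from Aequorea victoria, followed by the let-858 3' region. The second encodes 4xNLS-tdimer2(12), a tandem-dimer orange-red Discosoma protein, also followed by the let-858 3' region. Before recombination, the inserted promoter should express only GFP, with the first 3' region ending the transcript. When the yeast FLP recombinase is supplied, the sequence between the two directly repeated FRT sites is excised. This removes the GFP unit and places tdimer2(12) under the promoter, so cells switch from green to red nuclei. The "iA" element in the insert name is not explained in the record. The plasmid also carries an unc-119(+) gene, listed in the catalogue as the C. briggsae version, a marker commonly used to identify transgenic worms by rescue of unc-119 mutants. The small rop, bom and P element hits in the feature table look like incidental fragment matches within the 3' regions.
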