Features (pLannotate 1.2.2; 25 found; start..end, strand, type, name):
      1..30      -  misc_feature   MCS (fragment): pUC18/19 multiple cloning site
     77..196     +  protein_bind   attR1: mutant version of attR; recombination site for the Gateway® LR reaction LR Clonase™
    226..256     +  promoter       lac UV5 promoter: E. coli lac promoter with an "up" mutation
    280..309     +  promoter       cat promoter (fragment): promoter of the E. coli cat gene encoding chloramphenicol acetyltransferase
    310..969     +  CDS            CmR: chloramphenicol acetyltransferase; cat; confers resistance to chloramphenicol
   1148..1306    +  CDS            ccdA (fragment): CCDA_ECO57 - Also known as H, letA. Experimental evidence at protein level: Swiss-Prot protein existence level 1. Antitoxin component of a type II toxin-antitoxin (TA) system which inhibits the post-segregational killing (PSK) of plasmid-free cells, also referred to as a plasmid addiction system. Binds to and blocks the activity of CcdB; will also remove bound CcdB protein from the CcdB-GyrA complex by forming a CcdA-CcdB complex, a process termed rejuvenation. Functions as a transcriptional corepressor for the ccdAB operon, repression also requires CcdB (By similarity). From Escherichia coli
   1311..1613    +  CDS            ccdB: CCDB_ECOLI - Also known as G, letB, letD. Experimental evidence at protein level: Swiss-Prot protein existence level 1. Toxic component of a type II toxin-antitoxin (TA) system, functioning in plasmid maintainence. Responsible for the post- segregational killing (PSK) of plasmid-free cells, also referred to as a plasmid addiction system. Half-life of over 2 hours. Cell killing by CcdB is accompanied by filamentation, defects in chromosome and plasmid segregation, defects in cell division, formation of anucleate cells, decreased DNA synthesis and plasmid loss. Interferes with the activity of DN
   1657..1781    -  protein_bind   attR2: mutant version of attR; recombination site for the Gateway® LR reaction LR Clonase™
   1791..1838    -  protein_bind   FRT: FLP-mediated recombination occurs in the 8-bp core sequence TCTAGAAA (Turan and Bode, 2011). FLP recombinase from the Saccharomyces cerevisiae 2μ plasmid
   2076..2936    +  CDS            sg25: sg25 is a basic (constitutively fluorescent) green fluorescent protein published in 1997, derived from Aequorea victoria.
   3434..3469    +  CDS            rop (fragment): Rop protein, which maintains plasmids at low copy number; rop
   3571..3670    +  misc_feature   bom (fragment): basis of mobility region from pBR322
   3796..3843    -  protein_bind   FRT: FLP-mediated recombination occurs in the 8-bp core sequence TCTAGAAA (Turan and Bode, 2011). FLP recombinase from the Saccharomyces cerevisiae 2μ plasmid
   4087..5478    +  CDS            tdimer2(12): tdimer2(12) is a basic (constitutively fluorescent) orange fluorescent protein published in 2002, derived from Discosoma sp.. It has low acid sensitivity.
   5961..5996    +  CDS            rop (fragment): Rop protein, which maintains plasmids at low copy number; rop
   6098..6197    +  misc_feature   bom (fragment): basis of mobility region from pBR322
   7078..7095    -  misc_feature   P element 5' end (fragment): No description available
   7206..8048    +  CDS            unc-119: UN119_CAEEL - Experimental evidence at protein level: Swiss-Prot protein existence level 1. Myristoyl-binding protein that acts as a cargo adapter: specifically binds the myristoyl moiety of a subset of N-terminally myristoylated proteins and is required for their localization. Plays a key role in ciliary membrane localization of proteins. Required for the establishment or function of the nervous system. From Caenorhabditis elegans.
   8412..8516    +  promoter       AmpR promoter: bla
   8517..9377    +  CDS            AmpR: β-lactamase; bla; confers resistance to ampicillin, carbenicillin, and related antibiotics
   9548..10136   +  rep_origin     ori: high-copy-number ColE1/pMB1/pBR322/pUC origin of replication
  10319..10411   +  CDS            lacI (fragment): lac repressor; lacI; The lac repressor binds to the lac operator to inhibit transcription in E. coli. This inhibition can be relieved by adding lactose or isopropyl-β-D-thiogalactopyranoside (IPTG).
  10424..10445   +  protein_bind   CAP binding site: CAP binding activates transcription in the presence of cAMP. E. coli catabolite activator protein
  10460..10490   +  promoter       lac promoter: promoter for the E. coli lac operon
  10494..10516   +  protein_bind   lac operator (fragment): The lac repressor binds to the lac operator to inhibit transcription in E. coli. This inhibition can be relieved by adding lactose or isopropyl-β-D-thiogalactopyranoside (IPTG). lac repressor encoded by lacI
>Addgene plasmid #19631 | pGC238 | depositor full sequence | sequence record 9263 | Author sequence
AAGCTTGCATGCCTGCAGGTCGACTCTAGACCGCGGTTTTGGCGCGGATCCACTAGTTCTAGCTTCAAAA
GCATCAACAAGTTTGTACAAAAAAGCTGAACGAGAAACGTAAAATGATATAAATATCAATATATTAAATT
AGATTTTGCATAAAAAACAGACTACATAATACTGTAAAACACAACATATCCAGTCATATTGGCGGCCGCA
TTAGGCACCCCAGGCTTTACACTTTATGCTTCCGGCTCGTATAATGTGTGGATTTTGAGTTAGGATCCGT
CGAGATTTTCAGGAGCTAAGGAAGCTAAAATGGAGAAAAAAATCACTGGATATACCACCGTTGATATATC
CCAATGGCATCGTAAAGAACATTTTGAGGCATTTCAGTCAGTTGCTCAATGTACCTATAACCAGACCGTT
CAGCTGGATATTACGGCCTTTTTAAAGACCGTAAAGAAAAATAAGCACAAGTTTTATCCGGCCTTTATTC
ACATTCTTGCCCGCCTGATGAATGCTCATCCGGAATTCCGTATGGCAATGAAAGACGGTGAGCTGGTGAT
ATGGGATAGTGTTCACCCTTGTTACACCGTTTTCCATGAGCAAACTGAAACGTTTTCATCGCTCTGGAGT
GAATACCACGACGATTTCCGGCAGTTTCTACACATATATTCGCAAGATGTGGCGTGTTACGGTGAAAACC
TGGCCTATTTCCCTAAAGGGTTTATTGAGAATATGTTTTTCGTCTCAGCCAATCCCTGGGTGAGTTTCAC
CAGTTTTGATTTAAACGTGGCCAATATGGACAACTTCTTCGCCCCCGTTTTCACCATGGGCAAATATTAT
ACGCAAGGCGACAAGGTGCTGATGCCGCTGGCGATTCAGGTTCATCATGCCGTTTGTGATGGCTTCCATG
TCGGCAGAATGCTTAATGAATTACAACAGTACTGCGATGAGTGGCAGGGCGGGGCGTAAAGATCTGGATC
CGGCTTACTAAAAGCCAGATAACAGTATGCGTATTTGCGCGCTGATTTTTGCGGTATAAGAATATATACT
GATATGTATACCCGAAGTATGTCAAAAAGAGGTATGCTATGAAGCAGCGTATTACAGTGACAGTTGACAG
CGACAGCTATCAGTTGCTCAAGGCATATATGATGTCAATATCTCCGGTCTGGTAAGCACAACCATGCAGA
ATGAAGCCCGTCGTCTGCGTGCCGAACGCTGGAAAGCGGAAAATCAGGAAGGGATGGCTGAGGTCGCCCG
GTTTATTGAAATGAACGGCTCTTTTGCTGACGAGAACAGGGGCTGGTGAAATGCAGTTTAAGGTTTACAC
CTATAAAAGAGAGAGCCGTTATCGTCTGTTTGTGGATGTACAGAGTGATATTATTGACACGCCCGGGCGA
CGGATGGTGATCCCCCTGGCCAGTGCACGTCTGCTGTCAGATAAAGTCTCCCGTGAACTTTACCCGGTGG
TGCATATCGGGGATGAAAGCTGGCGCATGATGACCACCGATATGGCCAGTGTGCCGGTCTCCGTTATCGG
GGAAGAAGTGGCTGATCTCAGCCACCGCGAAAATGACATCAAAAACGCCATTAACCTGATGTTCTGGGGA
ATATAAATGTCAGGCTCCCTTATACACAGCCAGTCTGCAGGTCGACCATAGTGACTGGATATGTTGTGTT
TTACAGTATTATGTAGTCTGTTTTTTATGCAAAATCTAATTTAATATATTGATATTTATATCATTTTACG
TTTCTCGTTCAGCTTTCTTGTACAAAGTGGTTGATGCTCTGAAGTTCCTATACTTTCTAGAGAATAGGAA
CTTCGGAATAGGAACTTCAAGATCCCCGGGTATGTTTCGAATGATACTAACATAACATAGAACATTTTCA
GGAGCTCAGAAAAAATGACTGCTCCAAAGAAGAAGCGTAAGGTACCGGCAGAAAAAATGACTGCTCCAAA
GAAGAAGCGTAAGGTACCGGCAGAAAAAATGACTGCTCCAAAGAAGAAGCGTAAGGTACCGGCAGAAAAA
ATGACTGCTCCAAAGAAGAAGCGTAAGGTACCGGTAGAAAAAATGAGTAAAGGAGAAGAACTTTTCACTG
GAGTTGTCCCAATTCTTGTTGAATTAGATGGTGATGTTAATGGGCACAAATTTTCTGTCAGTGGAGAGGG
TGAAGGTGATGCAACATACGGAAAACTTACCCTTAAATTTATTTGCACTACTGGAAAACTACCTGTTCCA
TGGGTAAGTTTAAACATATATATACTAACTAACCCTGATTATTTAAATTTTCAGCCAACACTTGTCACTA
CTTTCTGTTATGGTGTTCAATGCTTCTCGAGATACCCAGATCATATGAAACGGCATGACTTTTTCAAGAG
TGCCATGCCCGAAGGTTATGTACAGGAAAGAACTATATTTTTCAAAGATGACGGGAACTACAAGACACGT
AAGTTTAAACAGTTCGGTACTAACTAACCATACATATTTAAATTTTCAGGTGCTGAAGTCAAGTTTGAAG
GTGATACCCTTGTTAATAGAATCGAGTTAAAAGGTATTGATTTTAAAGAAGATGGAAACATTCTTGGACA
CAAATTGGAATACAACTATAACTCACACAATGTATACATCATGGCAGACAAACAAAAGAATGGAATCAAA
GTTGTAAGTTTAAACATGATTTTACTAACTAACTAATCTGATTTAAATTTTCAGAACTTCAAAATTAGAC
ACAACATTGAAGATGGAAGCGTTCAACTAGCAGACCATTATCAACAAAATACTCCAATTGGCGATGGCCC
TGTCCTTTTACCAGACAACCATTACCTGTCCACACAATCTGCCCTTTCGAAAGATCCCAACGAAAAGAGA
GACCACATGGTCCTTCTTGAGTTTGTAACAGCTGCTGGGATTACACATGGCATGGACGAACTATACAAAA
GCCCACAAGCTTTGGAATTCGCTAGCCGGCCATACAAGTAATCCGGATGATCGACGCCAACGTCGTTGAA
TTTTCAAATTTTAAATACTGAATATTTGTTTTTTTTCCTATTATTTATTTATTCTCTTTGTGTTTTTTTT
CTTGCTTTCTAAAAAATTAATTCAATCCAAATCTAAACATGAGCGGTTTTTTTTCTCTTTCCGTCTCCCA
ATTCGTATTCCGCTCCTCTCATCTGAACACAATGTGCAAGTTTATTTATCTTCTCGCTTTCATTTCATTA
GGACGTGGGGGGAATTGGTGGAAGGGGGAAACACACAAAAGGATGATGGAAATGAAATAAGGACACACAA
TATGCAACAACATTCAATTCAGAAATATGGAGGAAGGTTTAAAAGAAAACATAAAAATATATAGAGGAGG
AAGGAAAACTAGTAAAAAATAAGCAAAGAAATTAGGCGAACGATGAGAATTGTCCTCGCTTGGGCCCTTT
CGTCTCGCGCGTTTCGGTGATGACGGTGAAAACCTCTGACACATGCAGCTCCCGGAGACGGTCACAGCTT
GTCTGTAAGCGGATGCCGGGAGCAGACAAGCCCGTCAGGGCGCGTCAGCGGGTGTTGGCGGGTGTCGGGG
CTGGCTTAACTATGCGGCATCAGAGCAGATTGTACTGAGAGTGCACCATATGCGGTGTGAAATACCGCAC
AGATGCGTAAGGAGAAAATACCGCATCAGGCGGCCTTAAGGGCCTCGTGATACGCCTATTTTTATAGGTT
AATGTCATGATAATAATGGTTTCTTAGACGACTCTAGACCGCGGTTTTGGCGCGGATCCACTAGTTCTAG
CTTCAAAAGCGCTCTGAAGTTCCTATACTTTCTAGAGAATAGGAACTTCGGAATAGGAACTTCAAGATCC
CCGGGTATGTTTCGAATGATACTAACATAACATAGAACATTTTCAGGAGCTCAGAAAAAATGACTGCTCC
AAAGAAGAAGCGTAAGGTACCGGCAGAAAAAATGACTGCTCCAAAGAAGAAGCGTAAGGTACCGGCAGAA
AAAATGACTGCTCCAAAGAAGAAGCGTAAGGTACCGGCAGAAAAAATGACTGCTCCAAAGAAGAAGCGTA
AGGTACCGGTAGACGATAAGGATCCGATGGTGGCCTCCTCCGAGGACGTCATCAAAGAGTTCATGCGCTT
CAAGGTGCGCATGGAGGGCTCCGTGAACGGCCACGAGTTCGAGATCGAGGGCGAGGGCGAGGGCCGCCCC
TACGAGGGCACCCAGACCGCCAAGCTGAAGGTGACCAAGGGCGGCCCCCTGCCCTTCGCCTGGGACATCC
TGTCCCCCCAGTTCCAGTACGGCTCCAAGGCGTACGTGAAGCACCCCGCCGACATCCCCGACTACAAGAA
GCTGTCCTTCCCCGAGGGCTTCAAGTGGGAGCGCGTGATGAACTTCGAGGACGGCGGCGTGGTGACCGTG
ACCCAGGACTCCTCCCTGCAGGACGGCACGCTGATCTACAAGGTGAAGTTCCGCGGCACCAACTTCCCCC
CCGACGGCCCCGTAATGCAGAAGAAGACCATGGGCTGGGAGGCCTCCACCGAGCGCCTGTACCCCCGCGA
CGGCGTGCTGAAGGGCGAGATCCACCAGGCCCTGAAGCTGAAGGACGGCGGCCACTACCTGGTGGAGTTC
AAGACCATCTACATGGCCAAGAAGCCCGTGCAGCTGCCCGGCTACTACTACGTGGACACCAAGCTGGACA
TCACCTCCCACAACGAGGACTACACCATCGTGGAACAGTACGAGCGCTCCGAGGGCCGCCACCACCTGTT
CCTGGGGCATGGCACCGGCAGCACCGGCAGCGGCAGCTCCGGCACCGCCTCCTCCGAGGACGTCATCAAA
GAGTTCATGCGCTTCAAGGTGCGCATGGAGGGCTCCGTGAACGGCCACGAGTTCGAGATCGAGGGCGAGG
GCGAGGGCCGCCCCTACGAGGGCACCCAGACCGCCAAGCTGAAGGTGACCAAGGGCGGCCCCCTGCCCTT
CGCCTGGGACATCCTGTCCCCCCAGTTCCAGTACGGCTCCAAGGCGTACGTGAAGCACCCCGCCGACATC
CCCGACTACAAGAAGCTGTCCTTCCCCGAGGGCTTCAAGTGGGAGCGCGTGATGAACTTCGAGGACGGCG
GCGTGGTGACCGTGACCCAGGACTCCTCCCTGCAGGACGGCACGCTGATCTACAAGGTGAAGTTCCGCGG
CACCAACTTCCCCCCCGACGGCCCCGTAATGCAGAAGAAGACCATGGGCTGGGAGGCCTCCACCGAGCGC
CTGTACCCCCGCGACGGCGTGCTGAAGGGCGAGATCCACCAGGCCCTGAAGCTGAAGGACGGCGGCCACT
ACCTGGTGGAGTTCAAGACCATCTACATGGCCAAGAAGCCCGTGCAGCTGCCCGGCTACTACTACGTGGA
CACCAAGCTGGACATCACCTCCCACAACGAGGACTACACCATCGTGGAACAGTACGAGCGCTCCGAGGGC
CGCCACCACCTGTTCCTGTAGGAATTCGCTAGCCGGCCATACAAGTAATCCGGATGATCGACGCCAACGT
CGTTGAATTTTCAAATTTTAAATACTGAATATTTGTTTTTTTTCCTATTATTTATTTATTCTCTTTGTGT
TTTTTTTCTTGCTTTCTAAAAAATTAATTCAATCCAAATCTAAACATGAGCGGTTTTTTTTCTCTTTCCG
TCTCCCAATTCGTATTCCGCTCCTCTCATCTGAACACAATGTGCAAGTTTATTTATCTTCTCGCTTTCAT
TTCATTAGGACGTGGGGGGAATTGGTGGAAGGGGGAAACACACAAAAGGATGATGGAAATGAAATAAGGA
CACACAATATGCAACAACATTCAATTCAGAAATATGGAGGAAGGTTTAAAAGAAAACATAAAAATATATA
GAGGAGGAAGGAAAACTAGTAAAAAATAAGCAAAGAAATTAGGCGAACGATGAGAATTGTCCTCGCTTGG
GCCCTTTCGTCTCGCGCGTTTCGGTGATGACGGTGAAAACCTCTGACACATGCAGCTCCCGGAGACGGTC
ACAGCTTGTCTGTAAGCGGATGCCGGGAGCAGACAAGCCCGTCAGGGCGCGTCAGCGGGTGTTGGCGGGT
GTCGGGGCTGGCTTAACTATGCGGCATCAGAGCAGATTGTACTGAGAGTGCACCATATGCGGTGTGAAAT
ACCGCACAGATGCGTAAGGAGAAAATACCGCATCAGGCGGCCTTAAGGGCCTCGTGATACGCCTATTTTT
ATAGGTTAATGTCATGATAATAATGGTTTCTTAGACAACGGATAAAATGTTTATTATAATATCAAAAACA
ATTTGTCAGTTGACCACTTTTTGATATATTTGACAGAAACCGGGATGAATTGGCTCAAAGTTAGGGCGCC
CTTCTATTACAGGGTTTCTGATAACAAACCGGTTATTAACTCCCAACAAGGGATGATTTCAATTCATCAT
GCTCAAATTGACCCAAATTAAGTTACATGACAAATTCATCGCCCTTTTCAACTCTTCTTGGCTCATCATC
TGTTATTCTGTTCCTATTCTGTCTGCACCCTATACCCCTTTGCATACTCTCTCGTCATTCCTTTCTTGGA
TAGTGTCTTCTTCTCCCCAGCTCTGCTACTTCTATGACTTGCGCCCGCTGCTTTTCCGCTCGTTCCTCTC
CTCTCTGACGTCTTCTTCTGCTTCTTTTCTCCTTCCTTTTTCCCTTCTCAATCTTCCTCTTTTTCCCATT
TCTGTCAATCATTCGAAGAAGAAGAAGAAGAAGACCCTCATTCATTTCATTTTTTTTTCTGTCGGTGTGT
GCTGCTCGGTTAAGAGTGAGCTCTCTATTCCACGTCTTCTTCTTTTTCTTCTTCGATTCGAATCAATCAC
TCCACCAAAACGCATTCGTTTTTGGGATTCACCCCGCGGTTCGCAACAGGTTTCTTTTTCAAATTATTAG
CGTTATAAATAGAAAAATGGTGGAGTTTCAATAAAAATGATAATTTACAAAGTGTATTTTGATTACATGT
ACTCAAAAAGGTTGAAATTTTTCATACCAGTTTTCCGGAAATCCATCTGATATCATTATCGTATTTTTCT
TTTTAAAAATGTTTTCAAAAAAAAACAAAATATAGCTGGTTATTTGGCACCCTCTAATTACCATTTTCCT
GTCACACCACACTCTTTTCCTTCTTCCACTTCTTTCCGTTTTCAGCCGCTTCCAACCAAACCGATATGAA
AGCCGAGCAACAACAATCGATTCCACCCGGCTCGGCGACCTTCCCGTCGCAGGTGAGACTCAGAAAACTA
GAGAAACCGCTCAACTAACTCTTGATATCCGATTTCATTCTTTTCTCTTTTCTTTTTGTTGAACTTTTCC
ATATTTCCAGATGCCACGGCCACCACCAAGCACCGAACAAGGAATCACAACGGAATCGGAGCTTGCGAAG
AAAGCTCAAATCACTCCGAACGACGTTTTAGCACTTCCGGGAATCACTCAAGGTATCTTGCTCCCTTTGG
ATTTCAGTTTAAAACATAAATTTAGGATTCTTATGCTCCCCATCTGCGAACATCTATAACATCGAGTTCA
CCAAGTTCCAAATCCGTGATCTGGACACTGAGCAAGTGCTTTTCGAGATCGCCAAACCGGAGAACGATCA
GGAGAATGATGAGTCGCCACAGGAGTCGGCAAGATACGTGCGTTATAGATTTGCTCCAAACTTTTTGAAA
CTCAAAACGGTCGGAGCAACTGTGGAATTCAAAGTAGGAGACATCCCAATCCATCATTTCCGAATGATCG
AACGTCACTTCTTCAAAGATCGCCTTCTGAAGTGTTTTGACTTTGAATTCGGATTCTGTATTCCGAATTC
ACGAAACAACTGTGAACATATCTATGAGTTCCCTCAACTCTCTCAACAACTCAGTGAGTCATTATTCTAA
AAAGTACAATTCAAAAGACTAATCTCTTTTTCAGTGGACGACATGATCAACAATCCAAACGAGACTCGTT
CTGACAGCTTCTATTTCGTCGATAACAAACTCGTCATGCACAACAAAGCCGACTACTCATATGATGCATA
AATATTTAATACAAAAATGTTCTGGATAATTATTCTGTCGAATAGAAAAAAAACTCCAAATGTGATTAAA
TTCCAATAATTCCTGTCTAGTTTGTTCCTTCCCCTTCCCCTTCTCATGTTCAATGCATTCCTAAGCTTTT
CAGTTCCCCCCTTGTTTCTATATTTTTTCGCTGTCCTGTCACACTCGCTAAAAACACTAATCACACGGAA
ATCTGTTTTCAATAAAAACTCCAACTTTAACTCATTTTCAATTTCAACTGAAAGATTTTTTCATTAGAGA
ATGTCTAGGCATGCTCTAGAGGGCCCAAAAGGCCTTTTTTTTTTGGCGCCGACGTCAGGTGGCACTTTTC
GGGGAAATGTGCGCGGAACCCCTATTTGTTTATTTTTCTAAATACATTCAAATATGTATCCGCTCATGAG
ACAATAACCCTGATAAATGCTTCAATAATATTGAAAAAGGAAGAGTATGAGTATTCAACATTTCCGTGTC
GCCCTTATTCCCTTTTTTGCGGCATTTTGCCTTCCTGTTTTTGCTCACCCAGAAACGCTGGTGAAAGTAA
AAGATGCTGAAGATCAGTTGGGTGCACGAGTGGGTTACATCGAACTGGATCTCAACAGCGGTAAGATCCT
TGAGAGTTTTCGCCCCGAAGAACGTTTTCCAATGATGAGCACTTTTAAAGTTCTGCTATGTGGCGCGGTA
TTATCCCGTATTGACGCCGGGCAAGAGCAACTCGGTCGCCGCATACACTATTCTCAGAATGACTTGGTTG
AGTACTCACCAGTCACAGAAAAGCATCTTACGGATGGCATGACAGTAAGAGAATTATGCAGTGCTGCCAT
AACCATGAGTGATAACACTGCGGCCAACTTACTTCTGACAACGATCGGAGGACCGAAGGAGCTAACCGCT
TTTTTGCACAACATGGGGGATCATGTAACTCGCCTTGATCGTTGGGAACCGGAGCTGAATGAAGCCATAC
CAAACGACGAGCGTGACACCACGATGCCTGTAGCAATGGCAACAACGTTGCGCAAACTATTAACTGGCGA
ACTACTTACTCTAGCTTCCCGGCAACAATTAATAGACTGGATGGAGGCGGATAAAGTTGCAGGACCACTT
CTGCGCTCGGCCCTTCCGGCTGGCTGGTTTATTGCTGATAAATCTGGAGCCGGTGAGCGTGGGTCTCGCG
GTATCATTGCAGCACTGGGGCCAGATGGTAAGCCCTCCCGTATCGTAGTTATCTACACGACGGGGAGTCA
GGCAACTATGGATGAACGAAATAGACAGATCGCTGAGATAGGTGCCTCACTGATTAAGCATTGGTAACTG
TCAGACCAAGTTTACTCATATATACTTTAGATTGATTTAAAACTTCATTTTTAATTTAAAAGGATCTAGG
TGAAGATCCTTTTTGATAATCTCATGACCAAAATCCCTTAACGTGAGTTTTCGTTCCACTGAGCGTCAGA
CCCCGTAGAAAAGATCAAAGGATCTTCTTGAGATCCTTTTTTTCTGCGCGTAATCTGCTGCTTGCAAACA
AAAAAACCACCGCTACCAGCGGTGGTTTGTTTGCCGGATCAAGAGCTACCAACTCTTTTTCCGAAGGTAA
CTGGCTTCAGCAGAGCGCAGATACCAAATACTGTCCTTCTAGTGTAGCCGTAGTTAGGCCACCACTTCAA
GAACTCTGTAGCACCGCCTACATACCTCGCTCTGCTAATCCTGTTACCAGTGGCTGCTGCCAGTGGCGAT
AAGTCGTGTCTTACCGGGTTGGACTCAAGACGATAGTTACCGGATAAGGCGCAGCGGTCGGGCTGAACGG
GGGGTTCGTGCACACAGCCCAGCTTGGAGCGAACGACCTACACCGAACTGAGATACCTACAGCGTGAGCA
TTGAGAAAGCGCCACGCTTCCCGAAGGGAGAAAGGCGGACAGGTATCCGGTAAGCGGCAGGGTCGGAACA
GGAGAGCGCACGAGGGAGCTTCCAGGGGGAAACGCCTGGTATCTTTATAGTCCTGTCGGGTTTCGCCACC
TCTGACTTGAGCGTCGATTTTTGTGATGCTCGTCAGGGGGGCGGAGCCTATGGAAAAACGCCAGCAACGC
GGCCTTTTTACGGTTCCTGGCCTTTTGCTGGCCTTTTGCTCACATGTTCTTTCCTGCGTTATCCCCTGAT
TCTGTGGATAACCGTATTACCGCCTTTGAGTGAGCTGATACCGCTCGCCGCAGCCGAACGACCGAGCGCA
GCGAGTCAGTGAGCGAGGAAGCGGAAGAGCGCCCAATACGCAAACCGCCTCTCCCCGCGCGTTGGCCGAT
TCATTAATGCAGCTGGCACGACAGGTTTCCCGACTGGAAAGCGGGCAGTGAGCGCAACGCAATTAATGTG
AGTTAGCTCACTCATTAGGCACCCCAGGCTTTACACTTTATGCTTCCGGCTCGTATGTTGTGTGGAATTG
TGAGCGGATAACAATTTCACACAGGAAACAGCTATGACCATGATTACGCCAAGCTGTAAGTTTAAACATG
ATCTTACTAACTAACTATTCTCATTTAAATTTTCAGAGCTTAAAAATGGCTGAAATCACTCACAACGATG
GATACGCTAACAACTTGGAAA
