>Addgene plasmid #19631 | pGC238 | addgene partial sequence | sequence record 25456 | 19631 with GFP-R
TNTTCTCCTTTACTCNTTTTTTCTACCGGTACCTTACGCTTCTTCTTTGGAGCAGTCATTTTTTCTGCCG
GTACCTTACGCTTCTTCTTTGGAGCAGTCATTTTTTCTGCCGGTACCTTACGCTTCTTCTTTGGAGCAGT
CATTTTTTCTGCCGGTACCTTACGCTTCTTCTTTGGAGCAGTCATTTTTTCTGAGCTCCTGAAAATGTTC
TATGTTATGTTAGTATCATTCGAAACATACCCGGGGATCTTGAAGTTCCTATTCCGAAGTTCCTATTCTC
TAGAAAGTATAGGAACTTCAGAGCATCAACCACTTTGTACAAGAAAGCTGAACGAGAAACGTAAAATGAT
ATAAATATCAATATATTAAATTAGATTTTGCATAAAAAACAGACTACATAATACTGTAAAACACAACATA
TCCAGTCACTATGGTCGACCTGCAGACTGGCTGTGTATAAGGGAGCCTGACATTTATATTCCCCAGAACA
TCAGGTTAATGGCGTTTTTGATGTCATTTTCGCGGTGGCTGAGATCAGCCACTTCTTCCCCGATAACGGA
GACCGGCACACTGGCCATATCGGTGGTCATCATGCGCCAGCTTTCATCCCCGATATGCACCACCGGGTAA
AGTTCACGGGAGACTTTATCTGACAGCAGACNNNNNNCTGGCCNGGGGGGNNCNNNCATCCNNNCNCCCG
GGNCGTGN
